Addgene plasmid #125510: lentiSAMv2 rs58692659-guide2
Purpose: CRISPR-mediated activation of human islet enhancer containing T2D-associated variant rs58692659 (ZFAND3 GWAS locus)
Depositing lab: Jorge Ferrer. Depositing organization: Imperial College London. Publication: Human pancreatic islet three-dimensional chromatin architecture provides insights into the genetics of type 2 diabetes. Miguel-Escalada I, Bonas-Guarch S, Cebola I, Ponsa-Cobas J, Mendieta-Esteban J, Atla G, Javierre BM, Rolando DMY, Farabella I, Morgan CC, Garcia-Hurtado J, Beucher A, Moran I, Pasquali L, Ramos-Rodriguez M, Appel EVR, Linneberg A, Gjesing AP, Witte DR, Pedersen O, Grarup N, Ravassard P, Torrents D, Mercader JM, Piemonti L, Berney T, de Koning EJP, Kerr-Conte J, Pattou F, Fedko IO, Groop L, Prokopenko I, Hansen T, Marti-Renom MA, Fraser P, Ferrer J. Nat Genet. 2019 Jun 28. pii: 10.1038/s41588-019-0457-0. doi: 10.1038/s41588-019-0457-0. PubMed 31253982.
Backbone
  Vector backbone: lentiSAMv2
  Backbone manufacturer: Feng Zhang (Addgene #75112)
  Vector type: Mammalian Expression, Lentiviral, CRISPR
  Selectable markers: Blasticidin
Growth in bacteria
  Bacterial resistance: Ampicillin, 100 μg/mL
  Growth temperature: 37°C
  Growth strain: Stbl3
  Copy number: High Copy
Gene/Insert
  Gene/Insert name: dCas9-VP64-2A-BlastR
  gRNA/shRNA sequence: ATATGGGCAGGCAGTTGCC
  Species: H. sapiens (human)
  Promoter: EF1a core and U6
  Cloning method: Restriction Enzyme; 5′ cloning site Unknown (destroyed during cloning); 3′ cloning site Unknown (destroyed during cloning)
  Sequencing primers: 5′ GATCCGCCACCATGGATGC
Terms and licenses: Academic/Nonprofit Terms; Industry Terms: Not Available to Industry
How to cite: lentiSAMv2 rs58692659-guide2 was a gift from Jorge Ferrer (Addgene plasmid # 125510 ; http://n2t.net/addgene:125510 ; RRID:Addgene_125510)
