[The description below was written by a language model from this plasmid's Addgene catalogue record and pLannotate feature annotations shown in this document.]
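Description:
lentiSAMv2 rs58692659-guide2 is a lentiviral CRISPR activation plasmid built on the lentiSAMv2 backbone. It carries a single guide RNA directed at a human pancreatic islet enhancer that contains the type 2 diabetes-associated variant rs58692659 at the ZFAND3 GWAS locus. In bacteria it replicates from a high-copy ColE1/pUC-type origin and is selected with ampicillin (AmpR). An f1 origin and an SV40/EM7-driven bleomycin/Zeocin resistance cassette are also annotated in the backbone, outside the viral transfer region.

The transfer cassette is arranged for third-generation-style packaging. A CMV enhancer/promoter is fused to a truncated HIV-1 5' LTR and followed by the Ψ packaging signal, a gag fragment, the RRE and the cPPT/CTS. A WPRE and a second truncated LTR lie downstream of the payload, with a bGH polyadenylation signal beyond that. Within this unit, a human U6 promoter drives the guide RNA. Its S. pyogenes scaffold is interrupted by two MS2 stem loops, which bind MS2 coat protein fusions and so allow additional activator modules to be recruited in the synergistic activation mediator system; those helper proteins are not encoded here.

An EF-1α core promoter then expresses nucleoplasmin-NLS-tagged, catalytically dead Cas9. According to the catalogue entry, this is fused to the VP64 activation domain and linked through a 2A peptide to blasticidin S deaminase, giving blasticidin selection of transduced mammalian cells. The feature table annotates dCas9 and BSD but leaves the intervening VP64-2A segment unlabelled. The recorded purpose is to activate this enhancer in human cells, for example to assess its effect on candidate target gene expression.
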