Features (pLannotate 1.2.2; 38 found; start..end, strand, type, name):
     18..36      +  misc_RNA       MS2 stem loop: stem loop that binds the bacteriophage MS2 coat protein
     47..83      +  misc_RNA       gRNA scaffold (fragment): guide RNA scaffold for the Streptococcus pyogenes CRISPR/Cas9 system
     88..106     +  misc_RNA       MS2 stem loop: stem loop that binds the bacteriophage MS2 coat protein
    117..136     +  misc_RNA       gRNA scaffold (fragment): guide RNA scaffold for the Streptococcus pyogenes CRISPR/Cas9 system
    149..167     +  CDS            small t antigen (fragment): SV40 (simian virus 40) small t antigen
    193..404     +  promoter       EF-1α core promoter: core promoter for human elongation factor EF-1α
    421..468     +  CDS            nucleoplasmin NLS: bipartite nuclear localization signal from nucleoplasmin
    468..4569    +  CDS            dCas9 (fragment): catalytically dead mutant of the Cas9 endonuclease from the Streptococcus pyogenes Type II CRISPR/Cas system RNA-guided DNA-binding protein that lacks endonuclease activity due to the D10A mutation in the RuvC catalytic domain and the N863A mutation in the HNH catalytic domain
   4894..5292    +  CDS            BSD: blasticidin S deaminase; Aspergillus terreus BSD; confers resistance to blasticidin
   5293..5314    +  misc_feature   MCS (fragment): pBluescript multiple cloning site
   5317..5905    +  misc_feature   WPRE: woodchuck hepatitis virus posttranscriptional regulatory element
   5842..6423    +  CDS            nef (fragment): NEF_HV1H2 - Experimental evidence at protein level: Swiss-Prot protein existence level 1. Extracellular Nef protein targets CD4(+) T-lymphocytes for apoptosis by interacting with CXCR4 surface receptors. From Human immunodeficiency virus type 1 group M subtype B (isolate HXB2) (HIV-1).
   6430..6610    +  LTR            5' LTR (truncated): truncated 5' long terminal repeat (LTR) from HIV-1
   6642..6866    +  polyA_signal   bGH poly(A) signal: bovine growth hormone polyadenylation signal
   6870..6891    +  promoter       SV40 promoter (fragment): SV40 enhancer and early promoter
   6912..7340    +  rep_origin     f1 ori (sequence partly withheld): f1 bacteriophage origin of replication; arrow indicates direction of (+) strand synthesis
   7354..7683    +  promoter       SV40 promoter: SV40 enhancer and early promoter
   7731..7778    +  promoter       EM7 promoter: synthetic bacterial promoter&nbsp
   7797..8171    +  CDS            BleoR: antibiotic-binding protein; Sh ble from Streptoalloteichus hindustanus; confers resistance to bleomycin, phleomycin, and Zeocin™
   8181..8306    +  CDS            ble (fragment): BLE_KLEPN - Experimental evidence at protein level: Swiss-Prot protein existence level 1. Binding protein with a strong affinity to the bleomycin family of antibiotics. Binds to CL990; an antimitotic-antibiotic compound. From Klebsiella pneumoniae.
   8301..8422    +  polyA_signal   SV40 poly(A) signal: SV40 polyadenylation signal
   8493..8515    -  protein_bind   lac operator (fragment): The lac repressor binds to the lac operator to inhibit transcription in E. coli. This inhibition can be relieved by adding lactose or isopropyl-β-D-thiogalactopyranoside (IPTG). lac repressor encoded by lacI
   8519..8549    -  promoter       lac promoter: promoter for the E. coli lac operon
   8564..8585    -  protein_bind   CAP binding site: CAP binding activates transcription in the presence of cAMP. E. coli catabolite activator protein
   8598..8690    -  CDS            lacI (fragment): lac repressor; lacI; The lac repressor binds to the lac operator to inhibit transcription in E. coli. This inhibition can be relieved by adding lactose or isopropyl-β-D-thiogalactopyranoside (IPTG).
   8873..9461    -  rep_origin     ori: high-copy-number ColE1/pMB1/pBR322/pUC origin of replication
   9632..10492   -  CDS            AmpR: β-lactamase; bla; confers resistance to ampicillin, carbenicillin, and related antibiotics
  10493..10597   -  promoter       AmpR promoter: bla
  10656..10708   -  misc_feature   bom (fragment): basis of mobility region from pBR322
  10863..11242   +  enhancer       CMV enhancer: human cytomegalovirus immediate early enhancer
  11243..11442   +  promoter       CMV promoter: human cytomegalovirus (CMV) immediate early promoter
  11460..11640   +  LTR            5' LTR (truncated): truncated 5' long terminal repeat (LTR) from HIV-1
  11687..11812   +  misc_feature   HIV-1 Ψ: packaging signal of human immunodeficiency virus type 1
  11796..12159   +  CDS            HIV-1 gag (fragment): gag protein from human immunodeficiency virus 1; gag
  12305..12538   +  misc_feature   RRE: The Rev response element (RRE) of HIV-1 allows for Rev-dependent mRNA export from the nucleus to the cytoplasm.
  12915..13015   +  CDS            Rev (fragment): human immunodeficiency virus 1 (HIV-1) Rev protein; rev; enhances nuclear export of unspliced and incompletely spliced viral mRNAs
  13065..13182   +  misc_feature   cPPT/CTS: central polypurine tract and central termination sequence of HIV-1
  13232..13472   +  promoter       U6 promoter: RNA polymerase III promoter for human U6 snRNA
>Addgene plasmid #125510 | lentiSAMv2 rs58692659-guide2 | addgene full sequence | sequence record 251555 | Addgene NGS Result
GTTTTAGAGCTAGGCCAACATGAGGATCACCCATGTCTGCAGGGCCTAGCAAGTTAAAATAAGGCTAGTC
CGTTATCAACTTGGCCAACATGAGGATCACCCATGTCTGCAGGGCCAAGTGGCACCGAGTCGGTGCTTTT
TTTGGATCCTAGGTCTTGAAAGGAGTGGGAATTGGCTCCGGTGCCCGTCAGTGGGCAGAGCGCACATCGC
CCACAGTCCCCGAGAAGTTGGGGGGAGGGGTCGGCAATTGATCCGGTGCCTAGAGAAGGTGGCGCGGGGT
AAACTGGGAAAGTGATGTCGTGTACTGGCTCCGCCTTTTTCCCGAGGGTGGGGGAGAACCGTATATAAGT
GCAGTAGTCGCCGTGAACGTTCTTTTTCGCAACGGGTTTGCCGCCAGAACACAGGCGTACGGCCACCATG
AAAAGGCCGGCGGCCACGAAAAAGGCCGGCCAGGCAAAAAAGAAAAAGGACAAGAAGTACAGCATCGGCC
TGGCCATCGGCACCAACTCTGTGGGCTGGGCCGTGATCACCGACGAGTACAAGGTGCCCAGCAAGAAATT
CAAGGTGCTGGGCAACACCGACCGGCACAGCATCAAGAAGAACCTGATCGGAGCCCTGCTGTTCGACAGC
GGCGAAACAGCCGAGGCCACCCGGCTGAAGAGAACCGCCAGAAGAAGATACACCAGACGGAAGAACCGGA
TCTGCTATCTGCAAGAGATCTTCAGCAACGAGATGGCCAAGGTGGACGACAGCTTCTTCCACAGACTGGA
AGAGTCCTTCCTGGTGGAAGAGGATAAGAAGCACGAGCGGCACCCCATCTTCGGCAACATCGTGGACGAG
GTGGCCTACCACGAGAAGTACCCCACCATCTACCACCTGAGAAAGAAACTGGTGGACAGCACCGACAAGG
CCGACCTGCGGCTGATCTATCTGGCCCTGGCCCACATGATCAAGTTCCGGGGCCACTTCCTGATCGAGGG
CGACCTGAACCCCGACAACAGCGACGTGGACAAGCTGTTCATCCAGCTGGTGCAGACCTACAACCAGCTG
TTCGAGGAAAACCCCATCAACGCCAGCGGCGTGGACGCCAAGGCCATCCTGTCTGCCAGACTGAGCAAGA
GCAGACGGCTGGAAAATCTGATCGCCCAGCTGCCCGGCGAGAAGAAGAATGGCCTGTTCGGCAACCTGAT
TGCCCTGAGCCTGGGCCTGACCCCCAACTTCAAGAGCAACTTCGACCTGGCCGAGGATGCCAAACTGCAG
CTGAGCAAGGACACCTACGACGACGACCTGGACAACCTGCTGGCCCAGATCGGCGACCAGTACGCCGACC
TGTTTCTGGCCGCCAAGAACCTGTCCGACGCCATCCTGCTGAGCGACATCCTGAGAGTGAACACCGAGAT
CACCAAGGCCCCCCTGAGCGCCTCTATGATCAAGAGATACGACGAGCACCACCAGGACCTGACCCTGCTG
AAAGCTCTCGTGCGGCAGCAGCTGCCTGAGAAGTACAAAGAGATTTTCTTCGACCAGAGCAAGAACGGCT
ACGCCGGCTACATTGACGGCGGAGCCAGCCAGGAAGAGTTCTACAAGTTCATCAAGCCCATCCTGGAAAA
GATGGACGGCACCGAGGAACTGCTCGTGAAGCTGAACAGAGAGGACCTGCTGCGGAAGCAGCGGACCTTC
GACAACGGCAGCATCCCCCACCAGATCCACCTGGGAGAGCTGCACGCCATTCTGCGGCGGCAGGAAGATT
TTTACCCATTCCTGAAGGACAACCGGGAAAAGATCGAGAAGATCCTGACCTTCCGCATCCCCTACTACGT
GGGCCCTCTGGCCAGGGGAAACAGCAGATTCGCCTGGATGACCAGAAAGAGCGAGGAAACCATCACCCCC
TGGAACTTCGAGGAAGTGGTGGACAAGGGCGCTTCCGCCCAGAGCTTCATCGAGCGGATGACCAACTTCG
ATAAGAACCTGCCCAACGAGAAGGTGCTGCCCAAGCACAGCCTGCTGTACGAGTACTTCACCGTGTATAA
CGAGCTGACCAAAGTGAAATACGTGACCGAGGGAATGAGAAAGCCCGCCTTCCTGAGCGGCGAGCAGAAA
AAGGCCATCGTGGACCTGCTGTTCAAGACCAACCGGAAAGTGACCGTGAAGCAGCTGAAAGAGGACTACT
TCAAGAAAATCGAGTGCTTCGACTCCGTGGAAATCTCCGGCGTGGAAGATCGGTTCAACGCCTCCCTGGG
CACATACCACGATCTGCTGAAAATTATCAAGGACAAGGACTTCCTGGACAATGAGGAAAACGAGGACATT
CTGGAAGATATCGTGCTGACCCTGACACTGTTTGAGGACAGAGAGATGATCGAGGAACGGCTGAAAACCT
ATGCCCACCTGTTCGACGACAAAGTGATGAAGCAGCTGAAGCGGCGGAGATACACCGGCTGGGGCAGGCT
GAGCCGGAAGCTGATCAACGGCATCCGGGACAAGCAGTCCGGCAAGACAATCCTGGATTTCCTGAAGTCC
GACGGCTTCGCCAACAGAAACTTCATGCAGCTGATCCACGACGACAGCCTGACCTTTAAAGAGGACATCC
AGAAAGCCCAGGTGTCCGGCCAGGGCGATAGCCTGCACGAGCACATTGCCAATCTGGCCGGCAGCCCCGC
CATTAAGAAGGGCATCCTGCAGACAGTGAAGGTGGTGGACGAGCTCGTGAAAGTGATGGGCCGGCACAAG
CCCGAGAACATCGTGATCGAAATGGCCAGAGAGAACCAGACCACCCAGAAGGGACAGAAGAACAGCCGCG
AGAGAATGAAGCGGATCGAAGAGGGCATCAAAGAGCTGGGCAGCCAGATCCTGAAAGAACACCCCGTGGA
AAACACCCAGCTGCAGAACGAGAAGCTGTACCTGTACTACCTGCAGAATGGGCGGGATATGTACGTGGAC
CAGGAACTGGACATCAACCGGCTGTCCGACTACGATGTGGACCACATCGTGCCTCAGAGCTTTCTGAAGG
ACGACTCCATCGACAACAAGGTGCTGACCAGAAGCGACAAGGCCCGGGGCAAGAGCGACAACGTGCCCTC
CGAAGAGGTCGTGAAGAAGATGAAGAACTACTGGCGGCAGCTGCTGAACGCCAAGCTGATTACCCAGAGA
AAGTTCGACAATCTGACCAAGGCCGAGAGAGGCGGCCTGAGCGAACTGGATAAGGCCGGCTTCATCAAGA
GACAGCTGGTGGAAACCCGGCAGATCACAAAGCACGTGGCACAGATCCTGGACTCCCGGATGAACACTAA
GTACGACGAGAATGACAAGCTGATCCGGGAAGTGAAAGTGATCACCCTGAAGTCCAAGCTGGTGTCCGAT
TTCCGGAAGGATTTCCAGTTTTACAAAGTGCGCGAGATCAACAACTACCACCACGCCCACGACGCCTACC
TGAACGCCGTCGTGGGAACCGCCCTGATCAAAAAGTACCCTAAGCTGGAAAGCGAGTTCGTGTACGGCGA
CTACAAGGTGTACGACGTGCGGAAGATGATCGCCAAGAGCGAGCAGGAAATCGGCAAGGCTACCGCCAAG
TACTTCTTCTACAGCAACATCATGAACTTTTTCAAGACCGAGATTACCCTGGCCAACGGCGAGATCCGGA
AGCGGCCTCTGATCGAGACAAACGGCGAAACCGGGGAGATCGTGTGGGATAAGGGCCGGGATTTTGCCAC
CGTGCGGAAAGTGCTGAGCATGCCCCAAGTGAATATCGTGAAAAAGACCGAGGTGCAGACAGGCGGCTTC
AGCAAAGAGTCTATCCTGCCCAAGAGGAACAGCGATAAGCTGATCGCCAGAAAGAAGGACTGGGACCCTA
AGAAGTACGGCGGCTTCGACAGCCCCACCGTGGCCTATTCTGTGCTGGTGGTGGCCAAAGTGGAAAAGGG
CAAGTCCAAGAAACTGAAGAGTGTGAAAGAGCTGCTGGGGATCACCATCATGGAAAGAAGCAGCTTCGAG
AAGAATCCCATCGACTTTCTGGAAGCCAAGGGCTACAAAGAAGTGAAAAAGGACCTGATCATCAAGCTGC
CTAAGTACTCCCTGTTCGAGCTGGAAAACGGCCGGAAGAGAATGCTGGCCTCTGCCGGCGAACTGCAGAA
GGGAAACGAACTGGCCCTGCCCTCCAAATATGTGAACTTCCTGTACCTGGCCAGCCACTATGAGAAGCTG
AAGGGCTCCCCCGAGGATAATGAGCAGAAACAGCTGTTTGTGGAACAGCACAAGCACTACCTGGACGAGA
TCATCGAGCAGATCAGCGAGTTCTCCAAGAGAGTGATCCTGGCCGACGCTAATCTGGACAAAGTGCTGTC
CGCCTACAACAAGCACCGGGATAAGCCCATCAGAGAGCAGGCCGAGAATATCATCCACCTGTTTACCCTG
ACCAATCTGGGAGCCCCTGCCGCCTTCAAGTACTTTGACACCACCATCGACCGGAAGAGGTACACCAGCA
CCAAAGAGGTGCTGGACGCCACCCTGATCCACCAGAGCATCACCGGCCTGTACGAGACACGGATCGACCT
GTCTCAGCTGGGAGGCGACAGCGCTGGAGGAGGTGGAAGCGGAGGAGGAGGAAGCGGAGGAGGAGGTAGC
GGACCTAAGAAAAAGAGGAAGGTGGCGGCCGCTGGATCCGGACGGGCTGACGCATTGGACGATTTTGATC
TGGATATGCTGGGAAGTGACGCCCTCGATGATTTTGACCTTGACATGCTTGGTTCGGATGCCCTTGATGA
CTTTGACCTCGACATGCTCGGCAGTGACGCCCTTGATGATTTCGACCTGGACATGCTGATTAACTGTACA
GGCAGTGGAGAGGGCAGAGGAAGTCTGCTAACATGCGGTGACGTCGAGGAGAATCCTGGCCCAATGGCCA
AGCCTTTGTCTCAAGAAGAATCCACCCTCATTGAAAGAGCAACGGCTACAATCAACAGCATCCCCATCTC
TGAAGACTACAGCGTCGCCAGCGCAGCTCTCTCTAGCGACGGCCGCATCTTCACTGGTGTCAATGTATAT
CATTTTACTGGGGGACCTTGTGCAGAACTCGTGGTGCTGGGCACTGCTGCTGCTGCGGCAGCTGGCAACC
TGACTTGTATCGTCGCGATCGGAAATGAGAACAGGGGCATCTTGAGCCCCTGCGGACGGTGCCGACAGGT
GCTTCTCGATCTGCATCCTGGGATCAAAGCCATAGTGAAGGACAGTGATGGACAGCCGACGGCAGTTGGG
ATTCGTGAATTGCTGCCCTCTGGTTATGTGTGGGAGGGCTAAGAATTCGATATCAAGCTTATCGGTAATC
AACCTCTGGATTACAAAATTTGTGAAAGATTGACTGGTATTCTTAACTATGTTGCTCCTTTTACGCTATG
TGGATACGCTGCTTTAATGCCTTTGTATCATGCTATTGCTTCCCGTATGGCTTTCATTTTCTCCTCCTTG
TATAAATCCTGGTTGCTGTCTCTTTATGAGGAGTTGTGGCCCGTTGTCAGGCAACGTGGCGTGGTGTGCA
CTGTGTTTGCTGACGCAACCCCCACTGGTTGGGGCATTGCCACCACCTGTCAGCTCCTTTCCGGGACTTT
CGCTTTCCCCCTCCCTATTGCCACGGCGGAACTCATCGCCGCCTGCCTTGCCCGCTGCTGGACAGGGGCT
CGGCTGTTGGGCACTGACAATTCCGTGGTGTTGTCGGGGAAATCATCGTCCTTTCCTTGGCTGCTCGCCT
GTGTTGCCACCTGGATTCTGCGCGGGACGTCCTTCTGCTACGTCCCTTCGGCCCTCAATCCAGCGGACCT
TCCTTCCCGCGGCCTGCTGCCGGCTCTGCGGCCTCTTCCGCGTCTTCGCCTTCGCCCTCAGACGAGTCGG
ATCTCCCTTTGGGCCGCCTCCCCGCATCGATACCGTCGACCTCGAGACCTAGAAAAACATGGAGCAATCA
CAAGTAGCAATACAGCAGCTACCAATGCTGATTGTGCCTGGCTAGAAGCACAAGAGGAGGAGGAGGTGGG
TTTTCCAGTCACACCTCAGGTACCTTTAAGACCAATGACTTACAAGGCAGCTGTAGATCTTAGCCACTTT
TTAAAAGAAAAGGGGGGACTGGAAGGGCTAATTCACTCCCAACGAAGACAAGATATCCTTGATCTGTGGA
TCTACCACACACAAGGCTACTTCCCTGATTGGCAGAACTACACACCAGGGCCAGGGATCAGATATCCACT
GACCTTTGGATGGTGCTACAAGCTAGTACCAGTTGAGCAAGAGAAGGTAGAAGAAGCCAATGAAGGAGAG
AACACCCGCTTGTTACACCCTGTGAGCCTGCATGGGATGGATGACCCGGAGAGAGAAGTATTAGAGTGGA
GGTTTGACAGCCGCCTAGCATTTCATCACATGGCCCGAGAGCTGCATCCGGACTGTACTGGGTCTCTCTG
GTTAGACCAGATCTGAGCCTGGGAGCTCTCTGGCTAACTAGGGAACCCACTGCTTAAGCCTCAATAAAGC
TTGCCTTGAGTGCTTCAAGTAGTGTGTGCCCGTCTGTTGTGTGACTCTGGTAACTAGAGATCCCTCAGAC
CCTTTTAGTCAGTGTGGAAAATCTCTAGCAGGGCCCGTTTAAACCCGCTGATCAGCCTCGACTGTGCCTT
CTAGTTGCCAGCCATCTGTTGTTTGCCCCTCCCCCGTGCCTTCCTTGACCCTGGAAGGTGCCACTCCCAC
TGTCCTTTCCTAATAAAATGAGGAAATTGCATCGCATTGTCTGAGTAGGTGTCATTCTATTCTGGGGGGT
GGGGTGGGGCAGGACAGCAAGGGGGAGGATTGGGAAGACAATAGCAGGCATGCTGGGGATGCGGTGGGCT
CTATGGCTTCTGAGGCGGAAAGAACCAGCTGGGGCTCTAGGGGGTATCCCC
[124 nt withheld, positions 6912-7035]
C
[91 nt withheld, positions 7037-7127]
A
[49 nt withheld, positions 7129-7177]
CCTTTGACGTTGGAGTCCACGTTCTTT
[37 nt withheld, positions 7205-7241]
ACCCTATCTCGGTCTATTCTTTTGATTTATAAGGGATTTTGCCGATTTCGGCCTATTGGTTAAAAAATGA
GCTGATTTAACAAAAATTTAACGCGAATTAATTCTGTGGAATGTGTGTCAGTTAGGGTGTGGAAAGTCCC
CAGGCTCCCCAGCAGGCAGAAGTATGCAAAGCATGCATCTCAATTAGTCAGCAACCAGGTGTGGAAAGTC
CCCAGGCTCCCCAGCAGGCAGAAGTATGCAAAGCATGCATCTCAATTAGTCAGCAACCATAGTCCCGCCC
CTAACTCCGCCCATCCCGCCCCTAACTCCGCCCAGTTCCGCCCATTCTCCGCCCCATGGCTGACTAATTT
TTTTTATTTATGCAGAGGCCGAGGCCGCCTCTGCCTCTGAGCTATTCCAGAAGTAGTGAGGAGGCTTTTT
TGGAGGCCTAGGCTTTTGCAAAAAGCTCCCGGGAGCTTGTATATCCATTTTCGGATCTGATCAGCACGTG
TTGACAATTAATCATCGGCATAGTATATCGGCATAGTATAATACGACAAGGTGAGGAACTAAACCATGGC
CAAGTTGACCAGTGCCGTTCCGGTGCTCACCGCGCGCGACGTCGCCGGAGCGGTCGAGTTCTGGACCGAC
CGGCTCGGGTTCTCCCGGGACTTCGTGGAGGACGACTTCGCCGGTGTGGTCCGGGACGACGTGACCCTGT
TCATCAGCGCGGTCCAGGACCAGGTGGTGCCGGACAACACCCTGGCCTGGGTGTGGGTGCGCGGCCTGGA
CGAGCTGTACGCCGAGTGGTCGGAGGTCGTGTCCACGAACTTCCGGGACGCCTCCGGGCCGGCCATGACC
GAGATCGGCGAGCAGCCGTGGGGGCGGGAGTTCGCCCTGCGCGACCCGGCCGGCAACTGCGTGCACTTCG
TGGCCGAGGAGCAGGACTGACACGTGCTACGAGATTTCGATTCCACCGCCGCCTTCTATGAAAGGTTGGG
CTTCGGAATCGTTTTCCGGGACGCCGGCTGGATGATCCTCCAGCGCGGGGATCTCATGCTGGAGTTCTTC
GCCCACCCCAACTTGTTTATTGCAGCTTATAATGGTTACAAATAAAGCAATAGCATCACAAATTTCACAA
ATAAAGCATTTTTTTCACTGCATTCTAGTTGTGGTTTGTCCAAACTCATCAATGTATCTTATCATGTCTG
TATACCGTCGACCTCTAGCTAGAGCTTGGCGTAATCATGGTCATAGCTGTTTCCTGTGTGAAATTGTTAT
CCGCTCACAATTCCACACAACATACGAGCCGGAAGCATAAAGTGTAAAGCCTGGGGTGCCTAATGAGTGA
GCTAACTCACATTAATTGCGTTGCGCTCACTGCCCGCTTTCCAGTCGGGAAACCTGTCGTGCCAGCTGCA
TTAATGAATCGGCCAACGCGCGGGGAGAGGCGGTTTGCGTATTGGGCGCTCTTCCGCTTCCTCGCTCACT
GACTCGCTGCGCTCGGTCGTTCGGCTGCGGCGAGCGGTATCAGCTCACTCAAAGGCGGTAATACGGTTAT
CCACAGAATCAGGGGATAACGCAGGAAAGAACATGTGAGCAAAAGGCCAGCAAAAGGCCAGGAACCGTAA
AAAGGCCGCGTTGCTGGCGTTTTTCCATAGGCTCCGCCCCCCTGACGAGCATCACAAAAATCGACGCTCA
AGTCAGAGGTGGCGAAACCCGACAGGACTATAAAGATACCAGGCGTTTCCCCCTGGAAGCTCCCTCGTGC
GCTCTCCTGTTCCGACCCTGCCGCTTACCGGATACCTGTCCGCCTTTCTCCCTTCGGGAAGCGTGGCGCT
TTCTCATAGCTCACGCTGTAGGTATCTCAGTTCGGTGTAGGTCGTTCGCTCCAAGCTGGGCTGTGTGCAC
GAACCCCCCGTTCAGCCCGACCGCTGCGCCTTATCCGGTAACTATCGTCTTGAGTCCAACCCGGTAAGAC
ACGACTTATCGCCACTGGCAGCAGCCACTGGTAACAGGATTAGCAGAGCGAGGTATGTAGGCGGTGCTAC
AGAGTTCTTGAAGTGGTGGCCTAACTACGGCTACACTAGAAGAACAGTATTTGGTATCTGCGCTCTGCTG
AAGCCAGTTACCTTCGGAAAAAGAGTTGGTAGCTCTTGATCCGGCAAACAAACCACCGCTGGTAGCGGTG
GTTTTTTTGTTTGCAAGCAGCAGATTACGCGCAGAAAAAAAGGATCTCAAGAAGATCCTTTGATCTTTTC
TACGGGGTCTGACGCTCAGTGGAACGAAAACTCACGTTAAGGGATTTTGGTCATGAGATTATCAAAAAGG
ATCTTCACCTAGATCCTTTTAAATTAAAAATGAAGTTTTAAATCAATCTAAAGTATATATGAGTAAACTT
GGTCTGACAGTTACCAATGCTTAATCAGTGAGGCACCTATCTCAGCGATCTGTCTATTTCGTTCATCCAT
AGTTGCCTGACTCCCCGTCGTGTAGATAACTACGATACGGGAGGGCTTACCATCTGGCCCCAGTGCTGCA
ATGATACCGCGAGACCCACGCTCACCGGCTCCAGATTTATCAGCAATAAACCAGCCAGCCGGAAGGGCCG
AGCGCAGAAGTGGTCCTGCAACTTTATCCGCCTCCATCCAGTCTATTAATTGTTGCCGGGAAGCTAGAGT
AAGTAGTTCGCCAGTTAATAGTTTGCGCAACGTTGTTGCCATTGCTACAGGCATCGTGGTGTCACGCTCG
TCGTTTGGTATGGCTTCATTCAGCTCCGGTTCCCAACGATCAAGGCGAGTTACATGATCCCCCATGTTGT
GCAAAAAAGCGGTTAGCTCCTTCGGTCCTCCGATCGTTGTCAGAAGTAAGTTGGCCGCAGTGTTATCACT
CATGGTTATGGCAGCACTGCATAATTCTCTTACTGTCATGCCATCCGTAAGATGCTTTTCTGTGACTGGT
GAGTACTCAACCAAGTCATTCTGAGAATAGTGTATGCGGCGACCGAGTTGCTCTTGCCCGGCGTCAATAC
GGGATAATACCGCGCCACATAGCAGAACTTTAAAAGTGCTCATCATTGGAAAACGTTCTTCGGGGCGAAA
ACTCTCAAGGATCTTACCGCTGTTGAGATCCAGTTCGATGTAACCCACTCGTGCACCCAACTGATCTTCA
GCATCTTTTACTTTCACCAGCGTTTCTGGGTGAGCAAAAACAGGAAGGCAAAATGCCGCAAAAAAGGGAA
TAAGGGCGACACGGAAATGTTGAATACTCATACTCTTCCTTTTTCAATATTATTGAAGCATTTATCAGGG
TTATTGTCTCATGAGCGGATACATATTTGAATGTATTTAGAAAAATAAACAAATAGGGGTTCCGCGCACA
TTTCCCCGAAAAGTGCCACCTGACGTCGACGGATCGGGAGATCTCCCGATCCCCTATGGTGCACTCTCAG
TACAATCTGCTCTGATGCCGCATAGTTAAGCCAGTATCTGCTCCCTGCTTGTGTGTTGGAGGTCGCTGAG
TAGTGCGCGAGCAAAATTTAAGCTACAACAAGGCAAGGCTTGACCGACAATTGCATGAAGAATCTGCTTA
GGGTTAGGCGTTTTGCGCTGCTTCGCGATGTACGGGCCAGATATACGCGTTGACATTGATTATTGACTAG
TTATTAATAGTAATCAATTACGGGGTCATTAGTTCATAGCCCATATATGGAGTTCCGCGTTACATAACTT
ACGGTAAATGGCCCGCCTGGCTGACCGCCCAACGACCCCCGCCCATTGACGTCAATAATGACGTATGTTC
CCATAGTAACGCCAATAGGGACTTTCCATTGACGTCAATGGGTGGAGTATTTACGGTAAACTGCCCACTT
GGCAGTACATCAAGTGTATCATATGCCAAGTACGCCCCCTATTGACGTCAATGACGGTAAATGGCCCGCC
TGGCATTATGCCCAGTACATGACCTTATGGGACTTTCCTACTTGGCAGTACATCTACGTATTAGTCATCG
CTATTACCATGGTGATGCGGTTTTGGCAGTACATCAATGGGCGTGGATAGCGGTTTGACTCACGGGGATT
TCCAAGTCTCCACCCCATTGACGTCAATGGGAGTTTGTTTTGGCACCAAAATCAACGGGACTTTCCAAAA
TGTCGTAACAACTCCGCCCCATTGACGCAAATGGGCGGTAGGCGTGTACGGTGGGAGGTCTATATAAGCA
GCGCGTTTTGCCTGTACTGGGTCTCTCTGGTTAGACCAGATCTGAGCCTGGGAGCTCTCTGGCTAACTAG
GGAACCCACTGCTTAAGCCTCAATAAAGCTTGCCTTGAGTGCTTCAAGTAGTGTGTGCCCGTCTGTTGTG
TGACTCTGGTAACTAGAGATCCCTCAGACCCTTTTAGTCAGTGTGGAAAATCTCTAGCAGTGGCGCCCGA
ACAGGGACTTGAAAGCGAAAGGGAAACCAGAGGAGCTCTCTCGACGCAGGACTCGGCTTGCTGAAGCGCG
CACGGCAAGAGGCGAGGGGCGGCGACTGGTGAGTACGCCAAAAATTTTGACTAGCGGAGGCTAGAAGGAG
AGAGATGGGTGCGAGAGCGTCAGTATTAAGCGGGGGAGAATTAGATCGCGATGGGAAAAAATTCGGTTAA
GGCCAGGGGGAAAGAAAAAATATAAATTAAAACATATAGTATGGGCAAGCAGGGAGCTAGAACGATTCGC
AGTTAATCCTGGCCTGTTAGAAACATCAGAAGGCTGTAGACAAATACTGGGACAGCTACAACCATCCCTT
CAGACAGGATCAGAAGAACTTAGATCATTATATAATACAGTAGCAACCCTCTATTGTGTGCATCAAAGGA
TAGAGATAAAAGACACCAAGGAAGCTTTAGACAAGATAGAGGAAGAGCAAAACAAAAGTAAGACCACCGC
ACAGCAAGCGGCCGCTGATCTTCAGACCTGGAGGAGGAGATATGAGGGACAATTGGAGAAGTGAATTATA
TAAATATAAAGTAGTAAAAATTGAACCATTAGGAGTAGCACCCACCAAGGCAAAGAGAAGAGTGGTGCAG
AGAGAAAAAAGAGCAGTGGGAATAGGAGCTTTGTTCCTTGGGTTCTTGGGAGCAGCAGGAAGCACTATGG
GCGCAGCGTCAATGACGCTGACGGTACAGGCCAGACAATTATTGTCTGGTATAGTGCAGCAGCAGAACAA
TTTGCTGAGGGCTATTGAGGCGCAACAGCATCTGTTGCAACTCACAGTCTGGGGCATCAAGCAGCTCCAG
GCAAGAATCCTGGCTGTGGAAAGATACCTAAAGGATCAACAGCTCCTGGGGATTTGGGGTTGCTCTGGAA
AACTCATTTGCACCACTGCTGTGCCTTGGAATGCTAGTTGGAGTAATAAATCTCTGGAACAGATTTGGAA
TCACACGACCTGGATGGAGTGGGACAGAGAAATTAACAATTACACAAGCTTAATACACTCCTTAATTGAA
GAATCGCAAAACCAGCAAGAAAAGAATGAACAAGAATTATTGGAATTAGATAAATGGGCAAGTTTGTGGA
ATTGGTTTAACATAACAAATTGGCTGTGGTATATAAAATTATTCATAATGATAGTAGGAGGCTTGGTAGG
TTTAAGAATAGTTTTTGCTGTACTTTCTATAGTGAATAGAGTTAGGCAGGGATATTCACCATTATCGTTT
CAGACCCACCTCCCAACCCCGAGGGGACCCGACAGGCCCGAAGGAATAGAAGAAGAAGGTGGAGAGAGAG
ACAGAGACAGATCCATTCGATTAGTGAACGGATCGGCACTGCGTGCGCCAATTCTGCAGACAAATGGCAG
TATTCATCCACAATTTTAAAAGAAAAGGGGGGATTGGGGGGTACAGTGCAGGGGAAAGAATAGTAGACAT
AATAGCAACAGACATACAAACTAAAGAATTACAAAAACAAATTACAAAAATTCAAAATTTTCGGGTTTAT
TACAGGGACAGCAGAGATCCAGTTTGGTTAATTAGCTAGCGAGGGCCTATTTCCCATGATTCCTTCATAT
TTGCATATACGATACAAGGCTGTTAGAGAGATAATTGGAATTAATTTGACTGTAAACACAAAGATATTAG
TACAAAATACGTGACGTAGAAAGTAATAATTTCTTGGGTAGTTTGCAGTTTTAAAATTATGTTTTAAAAT
GGACTATCATATGCTTACCGTAACTTGAAAGTATTTCGATTTCTTGGCTTTATATATCTTGTGGAAAGGA
CGAAACACCGATATGGGCAGGCAGTTGCC
