>Addgene plasmid #125510 | lentiSAMv2 rs58692659-guide2 | depositor partial sequence | sequence record 240198 | Guide RNA, MS2 stem loops
NNNNNNNNANTATNATATGCTTACCGTAACTTGAAAGTATTTCGATTTCTTGGCTTTATATATCTTGTGG
AAAGGACGAAACACCGATATGGGCAGGCAGTTGCCGTTTTAGAGCTAGGCCAACATGAGGATCACCCATG
TCTGCAGGGCCTAGCAAGTTAAAATAAGGCTAGTCCGTTATCAACTTGGCCAACATGAGGATCACCCATG
TCTGCAGGGCCAAGTGGCACCGAGTCGGTGCTTTTTTTGGATCCTAGGTCTTGAAAGGAGTGGGAATTGG
CTCCGGTGCCCGTCAGTGGGCAGAGCGCACATCGCCCACAGTCCCCGAGAAGTTGGGGGGAGGGGTCGGC
AATTGATCCGGTGCCTAGAGAAGGTGGCGCGGGGTAAACTGGGAAAGTGATGTCGTGTACTGGCTCCGCC
TTTTTCCCGAGGGTGGGGGAGAACCGTATATAAGTGCAGTAGTCGCCGTGAACGTTCTTTTTCGCAACGG
GTTTGCCGCCAGAACACAGGCGTACGGCCACCATGAAAAGGCCGGCGGCCACGAAAAAGGCCGGCCAGGC
AAAAAAGAAAAAGGACAAGAAGTACAGCATCGGCCTGGCCATCGGCACCAACTCTGTGGGCTGGGCCGTG
ATCACCGACGAGTACAAGGTGCCCAGCAAGAAATTCAAGGTGCTGGGCAACACCGACCGGCACAGCATCA
AGAAGAACCTGATCGGAGCCCTGCTGTTCGACAGCGGCGAAACAGCCGAGGCCACCCGGCTGAAGAGAAC
CGCCAGAAGAAGATACACCAGACGGAAGAACCGGATCTGCTATCTGCAAGAGATCTTCAGCAACGAGATG
GCCAAGGTGGACGACAGCTTCTTCCACAGACTGGAAGAGTCCTTCCTGGTGGAAGAGGATAAGAAGCACG
AGCGGCACCCCATCTTCGGCAACATCGTGGACGAGGTGGCCTACCACGAGAAGTACCCCACCATCTACCA
CCTGAGAAAGAAACTGGGGGACAGCACCGACAAGGCCCGACCTGCGGCTGATCTATCTGGCCCTGGCCCA
CATGAATCAAGTTCCGGGGGCCACTTCCTGATCNAAGGGCGACCTGAACCCCGATAAACGGCGANGTGGA
ACAAGCTGTTCCATCCAGCTGGNNGCAAACCTACACCCAGTTGGTTCAAGGAAAAACCCCCTCAATCCNN
NGNGNCTTGGAACCCTAAGGNNNTTNCTTGTTTNGCCNTAT
